>Addgene plasmid #238994 | pNA-011 | addgene full sequence | sequence record 479402 | Addgene NGS Result
TTTTCTACTGAACCGCTCTAGATTTCAGTGCAATTTATCTCTTCAAATGTAGCACCTGAAGTCAGCCCCA
TACGATATAAGTTGTAATTCTCATGTTAGTCATGCCCCGCGCCCACCGGAAGGAGCTGACTGGGTTGCTC
CTAGGATGCAGTGACTCGCACATTTCCCCGAAAAGTGCCACCTGAATTCATAGGATAGATTCTGGAAACT
TTACCGTCCGAGCTCAGGCTTACCTTACTCGAGCAATAAACAGTTGATAGGGCTTCTCCGTTACCATGGT
TCAGCCAAAAAACTTAAGACCGCCGGTCTTGTCCACTACCTTGCAGTAATGCGGTGGACAGGATCGGCGG
TTTTCTTTTCTCTTCTCAATTCTTCTGACCTGTAACGAATAATAGATAGTAAAGTAGTCTCCGATTGAGT
TTTCTCTGCCGAGTCCCACCCAGTTCTGTGATTTCAGTAAGTTGGTAATTGATACACTGTTGCGAGAACT
GGTGCCTGGTAGTAGATAGGTTGTTATTGAGTAAGAAGGTAAAGTGAACGAAATCCCTGAAACTGAGACT
GTAGAAAATAAGCTTTGCTGCCACCGCTGAGCAATAACTAGCATAACCCCTTGGGGCCTCTAAACGGGTC
TTGAGGGGTTTTTTGCCAGGCATCAAATAAAACGAAAGGCTCAGTCGGAAGACTGGGCCTTTCGTTTTAT
CTGTTGTTTGTCGGTGAACGCTCTCCTGAGTAGGACAAATCCGCCGGGAGCGGATTTGAACGTTGTGAAG
CAACGGCCCGGAGGGTGGCGGGCAGGACGCCCGCCATAAACTGCCAGGCATCAAACTAAGCAGAAGGCCA
TCCTGACGGATGGCCTTTTTGCGTTTCAGATCTACCGGTAAACCAGCAATAGACATAAGCGGCTATTTAA
CGACCCTGCCCTGAACCGACGACCGGGTCATCGTGGCCGGATCTTGCGGCCCCTCGGCTTGAACGAATTG
TTAGACATTATTTGCCGACTACCTTGGTGATCTCGCCTTTCACGTAGTGGACAAATTCTTCCAACTGATC
TGCGCGCGAGGCCAAGCGATCTTCTTCTTGTCCAAGATAAGCCTGTCTAGCTTCAAGTATGACGGGCTGA
TACTGGGCCGGCAGGCGCTCCATTGCCCAGTCGGCAGCGACATCCTTCGGCGCGATTTTGCCGGTTACTG
CGCTGTACCAAATGCGGGACAACGTAAGCACTACATTTCGCTCATCGCCAGCCCAGTCGGGCGGCGAGTT
CCATAGCGTTAAGGTTTCATTTAGCGCCTCAAATAGATCCTGTTCAGGAACCGGATCAAAGAGTTCCTCC
GCCGCTGGACCTACCAAGGCAACGCTATGTTCTCTTGCTTTTGTCAGCAAGATAGCCAGATCAATGTCGA
TCGTGGCTGGCTCGAAGATACCTGCAAGAATGTCATTGCGCTGCCATTCTCCAAATTGCAGTTCGCGCTT
AGCTGGATAACGCCACGGAATGATGTCGTCGTGCACAACAATGGTGACTTCTACAGCGCGGAGAATCTCG
CTCTCTCCAGGGGAAGCCGAAGTTTCCAAAAGGTCGTTGATCAAAGCTCGCCGCGTTGTTTCATCAAGCC
TTACGGTCACCGTAACCAGCAAATCAATATCACTGTGTGGCTTCAGGCCGTCATCCACTGCGGAGCCGTA
CAAATGTACGGCCAGCAACGTCGGTTCGAGATGGCGCTCGATGACGCCAACTACCTCTGATAGTTGAGTC
GATACTTCGGCGATCACCGCTTCCCTCATACTCTTCCTTTTCAATATTATTGAAGCATTTATCAGGGTTA
TTGTCTCATGAGCGGATACATATTTGAATGTATTTAGAAAAATAAACAAATAGCTAGCTCACTCGGTCGC
TACGCTCCGGGCGTGAGACTGCGGCGGGGCCGCGTTGCTGGCGTTTTTCCATAGGCTCCGCCCCCCTGAC
GAGCATCACAAAAATCGACGCTCAAGTCAGAGGTGGCGAAACCCGACAGGACTATAAAGATACCAGGCGT
TTCCCCCTGGAAGCTCCCTCGTGCGCTCTCCTGTTCCGACCCTGCCGCTTACCGGATACCTGTCCGCCTT
TCTCCCTTCGGGAAGCGTGGCGCTTTCTCATAGCTCACGCTGTAGGTATCTCAGTTCGGTGTAGGTCGTT
CGCTCCAAGCTGGGCTGTGTGCACGAACCCCCCGTTCAGCCCGACCGCTGCGCCTTATCCGGTAACTATC
GTCTTGAGTCCAACCCGGTAAGACACGACTTATCGCCACTGGCAGCAGCCACTGGTAACAGGATTAGCAG
AGCGAGGTATGTAGGCGGTGCTACAGAGTTCTTGAAGTGGTGGCCTAACTACGGCTACACTAGAAGAACA
GTATTTGGTATCTGCGCTCTGCTGAAGCCAGTTACCTTCGGAAAAAGAGTTGGTAGCTCTTGATCCGGCA
AACAAACCACCGCTGGTAGCGGTGGTTTTTTTGTTTGCAAGCAGCAGATTACGCGCAGAAAAAAAGGATC
TCAAGAAGATCCTTTGATCTTTTCTACGGGGTCTGACGCTCAGTGGAACGAAAACTCACGTTAAGGGATT
TTGGTCATGA
Features (pLannotate 1.2.2; 7 found; start..end, strand, type, name):
     97..137     -  CDS            TcR (fragment): tetracycline efflux protein; tet; confers resistance to tetracycline
    598..645     +  terminator     T7 terminator: transcription terminator for bacteriophage T7 RNA polymerase
    657..700     -  terminator     rrnB T1 terminator: Escherichia coli rrnB; transcription terminator T1 from the E. coli rrnB gene
    832..859     +  terminator     rrnB T2 terminator: transcription terminator T2 from the E. coli rrnB gene
    988..1779    -  CDS            SmR: aminoglycoside adenylyltransferase (Murphy, 1985); aadA; confers resistance to spectinomycin and streptomycin
   1780..1870    -  promoter       AmpR promoter: bla
   1936..2524    -  rep_origin     ori: high-copy-number ColE1/pMB1/pBR322/pUC origin of replication
