[The description below was written by a language model from this plasmid's Addgene catalogue record and pLannotate feature annotations shown in this document.]
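Description:
pNA-011 is a small (about 2.6 kb) empty-backbone plasmid built on a pUC-type vector for bacterial expression and synthetic biology work. It is described as an empty "Node A", a modular part-holding vector intended to be used in the assembly of a larger construct called pEND-11Y, and it was made by Gibson cloning. No gene or insert is present. It comes from a project on teaching synthetic biology, so it probably serves as a building block for assembling multi-node genetic circuits, but the record does not say what a filled node would contain or how the nodes are combined.

The plasmid replicates in E. coli from a high-copy ColE1/pMB1/pUC-family origin. It is selected with spectinomycin through the aadA (SmR) gene, which encodes an aminoglycoside adenylyltransferase that also confers streptomycin resistance. In this plasmid aadA sits directly downstream of the bla (AmpR) promoter, which presumably drives it. The rest of the plasmid is mostly transcriptional insulation: a T7 terminator, followed closely by the rrnB T1 terminator on the opposite strand and the rrnB T2 terminator. These elements would stop read-through between a future inserted transcription unit and the backbone.

A very short fragment matching the tetracycline efflux gene is also annotated. It is far too small to confer resistance and is probably a remnant or a sequence used as an assembly or spacer region. No promoter for a payload, cloning site or reporter is annotated, and several hundred bases between this fragment and the T7 terminator carry no annotation, so the record does not show exactly where parts are inserted.
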