Addgene plasmid #238994: pNA-011
Purpose: (Empty Backbone) Empty Node A that can be used for the assembly of pEND-11Y
Depositing lab: Javier Santos-Moreno. Depositing organization: Universitat Pompeu Fabra. Publication: Critical Analysis of Preprints and Inquiry-Based Lessons Improve the Synthetic Biology Learning Experience. Nevot G, Guell M, Santos-Moreno J. ACS Synth Biol. 2025 Aug 15;14(8):2878-2884. doi: 10.1021/acssynbio.5c00014. PubMed 40814254.
Backbone
  Vector backbone: pUC
  Vector type: Bacterial Expression, Synthetic Biology
Growth in bacteria
  Bacterial resistance: Spectinomycin, 50 μg/mL
  Growth temperature: 37°C
  Growth strain: DH5alpha
  Copy number: High Copy
Gene/Insert
  Gene/Insert name: None
  Mutation: WT
  Cloning method: Gibson Cloning
Terms and licenses: Academic/Nonprofit Terms; Industry Terms: Not Available to Industry
How to cite: pNA-011 was a gift from Javier Santos-Moreno (Addgene plasmid # 238994 ; http://n2t.net/addgene:238994 ; RRID:Addgene_238994)
